>Addgene plasmid #74359 | pISH-Tgif1 | addgene full sequence | sequence record 146419 | Addgene assembled sequence
GGGCGAATTGGGCCCGACGTCGCATGCTCCCGGCCGCCATGGCGGCCGCGGGAATTCGATTTGGGAAGAG
AGAGGTGCGAGGGCGTCTAAAGTATTGCACAGTCTTGGAACATAAAGAAGAGGAGTCTGGAGGAGAAGAT
CACATGATACTGGGAACCGTCTCACATTATGAGAAACTACCAAGAAACATTCGAAAAGAAAACCCTTTGT
TTCTACAGTAGCTTTAGTTTGTAGTTCTTGGAATGACTCTATTCCACTTAAGACATCTTAGTAACAGGAA
GCTTCGTCTGAGCAATCCCATGTGCAAATATTAATAGAAAAATATATAAAATAATGCATCTCTTGCCATC
ACCCCCGGCAATCAGGACCGTATTTTGGAGAACTGTTTTGTTTGAAAAAACGGTTAAGCTGTGAGTTTGG
CCTGAAGCTCCATCTCTGCCGCTCGTTTGAGTGCAACATCCACTAGAAGCTGGAATCCACTAAAATCCTG
GTTGAGGTCTGGTGGAGTAGGGGGAGGAGTGTTGAAAAGACCACTCTGAGGGTTTGGACTGGGTCCAGAT
TTGCAAGTGTCCTCTGGGTACACGAGAGAGGTGTCTGTAAAGTTGCTGGGTGCTATTTGCGGTACATCTG
TACTCTGTCCCACACCAATCGGCTGACAGAGAGAGAAAGGCCCATCCTTCAATGCAGTCACAGTGGTATG
GCAGATCACTGACGGGCGAGAATCACTAGTGAATTCGCGGCCGCCTGCAGGTCGACCATATGGGAGAGCT
CCCAACGCGTTGGATGCATAGCTTGAGTATTCTATAGTGTCACCTAAATAGCTTGGCGTAATCATGGTCA
TAGCTGTTTCCTGTGTGAAATTGTTATCCGCTCACAATTCCACACAACATACGAGCCGGAAGCATAAAGT
GTAAAGCCTGGGGTGCCTAATGAGTGAGCTAACTCACATTAATTGCGTTGCGCTCACTGCCCGCTTTCCA
GTCGGGAAACCTGTCGTGCCAGCTGCATTAATGAATCGGCCAACGCGCGGGGAGAGGCGGTTTGCGTATT
GGGCGCTCTTCCGCTTCCTCGCTCACTGACTCGCTGCGCTCGGTCGTTCGGCTGCGGCGAGCGGTATCAG
CTCACTCAAAGGCGGTAATACGGTTATCCACAGAATCAGGGGATAACGCAGGAAAGAACATGTGAGCAAA
AGGCCAGCAAAAGGCCAGGAACCGTAAAAAGGCCGCGTTGCTGGCGTTTTTCCATAGGCTCCGCCCCCCT
GACGAGCATCACAAAAATCGACGCTCAAGTCAGAGGTGGCGAAACCCGACAGGACTATAAAGATACCAGG
CGTTTCCCCCTGGAAGCTCCCTCGTGCGCTCTCCTGTTCCGACCCTGCCGCTTACCGGATACCTGTCCGC
CTTTCTCCCTTCGGGAAGCGTGGCGCTTTCTCATAGCTCACGCTGTAGGTATCTCAGTTCGGTGTAGGTC
GTTCGCTCCAAGCTGGGCTGTGTGCACGAACCCCCCGTTCAGCCCGACCGCTGCGCCTTATCCGGTAACT
ATCGTCTTGAGTCCAACCCGGTAAGACACGACTTATCGCCACTGGCAGCAGCCACTGGTAACAGGATTAG
CAGAGCGAGGTATGTAGGCGGTGCTACAGAGTTCTTGAAGTGGTGGCCTAACTACGGCTACACTAGAAGA
ACAGTATTTGGTATCTGCGCTCTGCTGAAGCCAGTTACCTTCGGAAAAAGAGTTGGTAGCTCTTGATCCG
GCAAACAAACCACCGCTGGTAGCGGTGGTTTTTTTGTTTGCAAGCAGCAGATTACGCGCAGAAAAAAAGG
ATCTCAAGAAGATCCTTTGATCTTTTCTACGGGGTCTGACGCTCAGTGGAACGAAAACTCACGTTAAGGG
ATTTTGGTCATGAGATTATCAAAAAGGATCTTCACCTAGATCCTTTTAAATTAAAAATGAAGTTTTAAAT
CAATCTAAAGTATATATGAGTAAACTTGGTCTGACAGTTACCAATGCTTAATCAGTGAGGCACCTATCTC
AGCGATCTGTCTATTTCGTTCATCCATAGTTGCCTGACTCCCCGTCGTGTAGATAACTACGATACGGGAG
GGCTTACCATCTGGCCCCAGTGCTGCAATGATACCGCGAGACCCACGCTCACCGGCTCCAGATTTATCAG
CAATAAACCAGCCAGCCGGAAGGGCCGAGCGCAGAAGTGGTCCTGCAACTTTATCCGCCTCCATCCAGTC
TATTAATTGTTGCCGGGAAGCTAGAGTAAGTAGTTCGCCAGTTAATAGTTTGCGCAACGTTGTTGCCATT
GCTACAGGCATCGTGGTGTCACGCTCGTCGTTTGGTATGGCTTCATTCAGCTCCGGTTCCCAACGATCAA
GGCGAGTTACATGATCCCCCATGTTGTGCAAAAAAGCGGTTAGCTCCTTCGGTCCTCCGATCGTTGTCAG
AAGTAAGTTGGCCGCAGTGTTATCACTCATGGTTATGGCAGCACTGCATAATTCTCTTACTGTCATGCCA
TCCGTAAGATGCTTTTCTGTGACTGGTGAGTACTCAACCAAGTCATTCTGAGAATAGTGTATGCGGCGAC
CGAGTTGCTCTTGCCCGGCGTCAATACGGGATAATACCGCGCCACATAGCAGAACTTTAAAAGTGCTCAT
CATTGGAAAACGTTCTTCGGGGCGAAAACTCTCAAGGATCTTACCGCTGTTGAGATCCAGTTCGATGTAA
CCCACTCGTGCACCCAACTGATCTTCAGCATCTTTTACTTTCACCAGCGTTTCTGGGTGAGCAAAAACAG
GAAGGCAAAATGCCGCAAAAAAGGGAATAAGGGCGACACGGAAATGTTGAATACTCATACTCTTCCTTTT
TCAATATTATTGAAGCATTTATCAGGGTTATTGTCTCATGAGCGGATACATATTTGAATGTATTTAGAAA
AATAAACAAATAGGGGTTCCGCGCACATTTCCCCGAAAAGTGCCACCTGATGCGGTGTGAAATACCGCAC
AGATGCGTAAGGAGAAAATACCGCATCAGGAAATTGTAAGCGTTAATATTTTGTTAAAATTCGCGTTAAA
TTTTTGTTAAATCAGCTCATTTTTTAACCAATAGGCCGAAATCGGCAAAATCCCTTATAAATCAAAAGAA
TAGACCGAGATAGGGT
[37 nt withheld, positions 3167-3203]
AAAGAACGTGGACTCCAACGTCAAAGG
[49 nt withheld, positions 3231-3279]
T
[91 nt withheld, positions 3281-3371]
G
[124 nt withheld, positions 3373-3496]
CCATTCGCCATTCAGGCTGCGCAACTGTTGGGAAGGGCGATCGGTGCGGGCCTCTTCGCTATTACGCCAG
CTGGCGAAAGGGGGATGTGCTGCAAGGCGATTAAGTTGGGTAACGCCAGGGTTTTCCCAGTCACGACGTT
GTAAAACGACGGCCAGTGAATTGTAATACGACTCACTATA
Features (pLannotate 1.2.2; 13 found; start..end, strand, type, name):
    407..808     -  CDS            Tgif1 (fragment): TGIF1_MOUSE - Also known as Tgif. Experimental evidence at protein level: Swiss-Prot protein existence level 1. Binds to a retinoid X receptor (RXR) responsive element from the cellular retinol-binding protein II promoter (CRBPII-RXRE). Inhibits the 9-cis-retinoic acid-dependent RXR alpha transcription activation of the retinoic acid responsive element. May participate in the transmission of nuclear signals during development and in the adult, as illustrated by the down-modulation of the RXR alpha activities (By similarity). From Mus musculus (Mouse).
    801..819     -  promoter       SP6 promoter: promoter for bacteriophage SP6 RNA polymerase
    861..877     -  protein_bind   lac operator: The lac repressor binds to the lac operator to inhibit transcription in E. coli. This inhibition can be relieved by adding lactose or isopropyl-β-D-thiogalactopyranoside (IPTG). lac repressor encoded by lacI
    885..915     -  promoter       lac promoter: promoter for the E. coli lac operon
    930..951     -  protein_bind   CAP binding site: CAP binding activates transcription in the presence of cAMP. E. coli catabolite activator protein
    964..1056    -  CDS            lacI (fragment): lac repressor; lacI; The lac repressor binds to the lac operator to inhibit transcription in E. coli. This inhibition can be relieved by adding lactose or isopropyl-β-D-thiogalactopyranoside (IPTG).
   1239..1827    -  rep_origin     ori: high-copy-number ColE1/pMB1/pBR322/pUC origin of replication
   1998..2858    -  CDS            AmpR: β-lactamase; bla; confers resistance to ampicillin, carbenicillin, and related antibiotics
   2859..2963    -  promoter       AmpR promoter: bla
   2990..3040    +  misc_feature   bom (fragment): basis of mobility region from pBR322
   3068..3496    -  rep_origin     f1 ori (sequence partly withheld): f1 bacteriophage origin of replication; arrow indicates direction of (+) strand synthesis
   3500..3657    -  CDS            lacZα (fragment): LacZα fragment of β-galactosidase; lacZ fragment
   3660..2       +  promoter       T7 promoter (across the origin): promoter for bacteriophage T7 RNA polymerase
