[The description below was written by a language model from this plasmid's Addgene catalogue record and pLannotate feature annotations shown in this document.]
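Description:
pISH-Tgif1 is a riboprobe template plasmid built on the pGEM-T Easy cloning vector, a small high-copy E. coli plasmid. It carries a 659 bp fragment of the mouse Tgif1 transcript (TGFB-induced factor homeobox 1, a homeodomain transcriptional repressor). The record states explicitly that the plasmid is for synthesizing in situ hybridization probes and not for gene expression. The method used to clone the fragment is not recorded. Propagation relies on the pUC-type ColE1 origin, with selection through the β-lactamase (AmpR) gene and its own promoter. An f1 phage origin is also present, which in principle allows single-stranded DNA production.

The insert sits in the multiple cloning site between opposing bacteriophage T7 and SP6 promoters, the arrangement that makes this backbone useful for in vitro transcription of either strand. The feature table identifies about 400 bp of Tgif1 coding sequence on the minus strand next to the SP6 promoter. The rest of the insert is unannotated and may be untranslated transcript sequence, though the record does not say so. Because the coding strand runs opposite to the T7 promoter, T7 transcription yields the antisense RNA. This agrees with the depositor's note that SpeI linearization followed by T7 RNA polymerase gives the antisense probe. SP6 transcription would accordingly produce sense RNA, commonly used as a negative control.

The lac promoter, operator, CAP site and lacZα fragments are remnants of the vector's blue/white screening system, which the insert interrupts. The plasmid belongs to a set of probes used to survey homeobox gene expression in the mouse olfactory epithelium.
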