Addgene plasmid #74359: pISH-Tgif1
Purpose: Use to synthesize riboprobes for in situ hybridization (ISH) probe for Tgif1. Not for gene expression.
Depositing lab: Peter Mombaerts. Depositing organization: Max Planck Research Unit for Neurogenetics. Publication: Expression of homeobox genes in the mouse olfactory epithelium. Parrilla M, Chang I, Degl'Innocenti A, Omura M. J Comp Neurol. 2016 Oct 1;524(14):2713-39. doi: 10.1002/cne.24051. Epub 2016 Jun 19. PubMed 27243442.
Backbone
  Vector backbone: pGEM-T easy
  Backbone manufacturer: Promega
  Backbone size w/o insert (bp): 3015
Growth in bacteria
  Bacterial resistance: Ampicillin, 100 μg/mL
  Growth temperature: 37°C
  Growth strain: DH5alpha
  Copy number: High Copy
Gene/Insert
  Gene/Insert name: TGFB-induced factor homeobox 1 (alt name: Tgif1)
  Species: M. musculus (mouse)
  Insert size (bp): 659
  GenBank ID: NM_009372.3
  Entrez Gene: Tgif1 (a.k.a. Tgif)
  Cloning method: Unknown
  Sequencing primers: 5′ SP6; 3′ T7
Terms and licenses: Academic/Nonprofit Terms; Industry Terms: Not Available to Industry
Depositor comments: SpeI digestion and T7 RNA polymerase for antisense probe
How to cite: pISH-Tgif1 was a gift from Peter Mombaerts (Addgene plasmid # 74359 ; http://n2t.net/addgene:74359 ; RRID:Addgene_74359)
