>Addgene plasmid #74359 | pISH-Tgif1 | depositor partial sequence | sequence record 140235 | insert
CTCGCCCGTCAGTGATCTGCCATACCACTGTGACTGCATTGAAGGATGGGCCTTTCTCTCTCTGTCAGCC
GATTGGTGTGGGACAGAGTACAGATGTACCGCAAATAGCACCCAGCAACTTTACAGACACCTCTCTCGTG
TACCCAGAGGACACTTGCAAATCTGGACCCAGTCCAAACCCTCAGAGTGGTCTTTTCAACACTCCTCCCC
CTACTCCACCAGACCTCAACCAGGATTTTAGTGGATTCCAGCTTCTAGTGGATGTTGCACTCAAACGAGC
GGCAGAGATGGAGCTTCAGGCCAAACTCACAGCTTAACCGTTTTTTCAAACAAAACAGTTCTCCAAAATA
CGGTCCTGATTGCCGGGGGTGATGGCAAGAGATGCATTATTTTATATATTTTTCTATTAATATTTGCACA
TGGGATTGCTCAGACGAAGCTTCCTGTTACTAAGATGTCTTAAGTGGAATAGAGTCATTCCAAGAACTAC
AAACTAAAGCTACTGTAGAAACAAAGGGTTTTCTTTTCGAATGTTTCTTGGTAGTTTCTCATAATGTGAG
ACGGTTCCCAGTATCATGTGATCTTCTCCTCCAGACTCCTCTTCTTTATGTTCCAAGACTGTGCAATACT
TTAGACGCCCTCGCACCTCTCTCTTCCCA
