>Addgene plasmid #74359 | pISH-Tgif1 | addgene partial sequence | sequence record 142025 | T7 5'-TAATACGACTCACTATAGGG-3'
GCGGCCGCGGGAATTCGATTTGGGAAGAGAGAGGTGCGAGGGCGTCTAAAGTATTGCACAGTCTTGGAAC
ATAAAGAAGAGGAGTCTGGAGGAGAAGATCACATGATACTGGGAACCGTCTCACATTATGAGAAACTACC
AAGAAACATTCGAAAAGAAAACCCTTTGTTTCTACAGTAGCTTTAGTTTGTAGTTCTTGGAATGACTCTA
TTCCACTTAAGACATCTTAGTAACAGGAAGCTTCGTCTGAGCAATCCCATGTGCAAATATTAATAGAAAA
ATATATAAAATAATGCATCTCTTGCCATCACCCCCGGCAATCAGGACCGTATTTTGGAGAACTGTTTTGT
TTGAAAAAACGGTTAAGCTGTGAGTTTGGCCTGAAGCTCCATCTCTGCCGCTCGTTTGAGTGCAACATCC
ACTAGAAGCTGGAATCCACTAAAATCCTGGTTGAGGTCTGGTGGAGTAGGGGGAGGAGTGTTGAAAAGAC
CACTCTGAGGGTTTGGACTGGGTCCAGATTTGCAAGTGTCCTCTGGGTACACGAGAGAGGTGTCTGTAAA
GTTGCTGGGTGCTATTTGCGGTACATCTGTACTCTGTCCCACACCAATCGGCTGACAGAGAGAGAAAGGC
CCATCCTTCAATGCAGTCACAGTGGTATGGCAGATCACTGACGGGCGAGAATCACTAGTGAATTCGCGGC
CGCCTGCAGGTCGACCATATGGGAGAGCTCCCAACGCGTTGGATGCATAGCTTGAGTATTCTATAGTGTC
ACCTAAATAGCTTGGCGTAATCATGGTCATAGCTGTTTCCTGTGTGAAATTGTTATCCGCTCACAATTCC
ACACAACATACGAGCCGGAAGCATAAAGTGTAAAGCCTGGGGTGCCTAATGAGTGAGCTAACTCACATTA
ATTGCGTTGCGCTCACTGCC
