>Addgene plasmid #74359 | pISH-Tgif1 | addgene partial sequence | sequence record 142027 | SP6 5'-ATTTAGGTGACACTATAG-3'
GGAGCTCTCCATATGGTCGACCTGCAGGCGGCCGCGAATTCACTAGTGATTCTCGCCCGTCAGTGATCTG
CCATACCACTGTGACTGCATTGAAGGATGGGCCTTTCTCTCTCTGTCAGCCGATTGGTGTGGGACAGAGT
ACAGATGTACCGCAAATAGCACCCAGCAACTTTACAGACACCTCTCTCGTGTACCCAGAGGACACTTGCA
AATCTGGACCCAGTCCAAACCCTCAGAGTGGTCTTTTCAACACTCCTCCCCCTACTCCACCAGACCTCAA
CCAGGATTTTAGTGGATTCCAGCTTCTAGTGGATGTTGCACTCAAACGAGCGGCAGAGATGGAGCTTCAG
GCCAAACTCACAGCTTAACCGTTTTTTCAAACAAAACAGTTCTCCAAAATACGGTCCTGATTGCCGGGGG
TGATGGCAAGAGATGCATTATTTTATATATTTTTCTATTAATATTTGCACATGGGATTGCTCAGACGAAG
CTTCCTGTTACTAAGATGTCTTAAGTGGAATAGAGTCATTCCAAGAACTACAAACTAAAGCTACTGTAGA
AACAAAGGGTTTTCTTTTCGAATGTTTCTTGGTAGTTTCTCATAATGTGAGACGGTTCCCAGTATCATGT
GATCTTCTCCTCCAGACTCCTCTTCTTTATGTTCCAAGACTGTGCAATACTTTAGACGCCCTCGCACCTC
TCTCTTCCCAAATCGAATTCCCGCGGCCGCCATGGCGGCCGGGAGCATGCGACGTCGGGCCCAATTCGCC
CTATAGTGAGTCGTATTACAATTCACTGGCCGTCGTTTTACAACGTCGTGACTGGGAAAACCCTGGCGTT
ACCCAACTTAATCGCCTTGCAGCACATCCCCCTTTCGCCAGCTGGCGTAATAGCGAAGAGGCCCGCACCG
ATCGCCCTTCCCAACAGTTGCGCAGCCTGAATGGCGAATGGACGCGCCC
